Addgene plasmid #106119: pLenti_C_Myc_DDK_IRES_Puro_TARBP2
Purpose: Lentiviral expression of TARBP2
Depositing lab: Thomas Tuschl. Depositing organization: Rockefeller University. Publication: The TIA1 RNA-Binding Protein Family Regulates EIF2AK2-Mediated Stress Response and Cell Cycle Progression. Meyer C, Garzia A, Mazzola M, Gerstberger S, Molina H, Tuschl T. Mol Cell. 2018 Feb 15;69(4):622-635.e6. doi: 10.1016/j.molcel.2018.01.011. PubMed 29429924.
Backbone
  Vector backbone: pLenti_C_Myc_DDK_IRES_Puro
  Vector type: Lentiviral
  Selectable markers: Puromycin
Growth in bacteria
  Bacterial resistance: Chloramphenicol, 25 μg/mL
  Growth temperature: 37°C
  Growth strain: NEB Stable
  Copy number: Unknown
Gene/Insert
  Gene/Insert name: TARBP2
  Species: H. sapiens (human)
  Entrez Gene: TARBP2 (a.k.a. LOQS, TRBP, TRBP1, TRBP2)
  Tag / fusion protein: Myc (C terminal on backbone); DDK (FLAG) (C terminal on backbone)
  Cloning method: Restriction Enzyme; 5′ cloning site unknown (unknown if destroyed); 3′ cloning site unknown (unknown if destroyed)
Terms and licenses: Academic/Nonprofit Terms; Industry Terms: Not Available to Industry
How to cite: pLenti_C_Myc_DDK_IRES_Puro_TARBP2 was a gift from Thomas Tuschl (Addgene plasmid # 106119 ; http://n2t.net/addgene:106119 ; RRID:Addgene_106119)
