[The description below was written by a language model from this plasmid's Addgene catalogue record and pLannotate feature annotations shown in this document.]
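Description:
pLenti_C_Myc_DDK_IRES_Puro_TARBP2 is an HIV-1-based lentiviral transfer plasmid of about 8.7 kb for expressing human TARBP2 (TRBP), a double-stranded RNA-binding protein that binds HIV-1 TAR RNA and inhibits EIF2AK2/PKR. In bacteria it replicates from a high-copy ColE1/pUC-type origin. Selection is with chloramphenicol through a cat gene driven by the AmpR (bla) promoter. The catalogue lists a recombination-stable growth strain, a common choice for plasmids that carry repeated LTR sequences.

The viral genome is transcribed from a CMV enhancer/promoter fused to a truncated 5' LTR, an arrangement that typically makes production of genomic RNA Tat-independent. Downstream are the Ψ packaging signal with a gag fragment, the Rev response element for nuclear export of unspliced RNA, and the cPPT/CTS, which aids nuclear import of the reverse-transcribed genome. An internal CMV enhancer/promoter, followed by a T7 promoter, drives the TARBP2 coding sequence. According to the catalogue, TARBP2 is fused at its C terminus to backbone-encoded Myc and DDK (FLAG) tags. The feature table detects only a short FLAG-type match after the insert and does not annotate the Myc tag separately.

An EMCV IRES then allows translation of puromycin N-acetyltransferase from the same transcript, so puromycin selection of transduced cells is linked to transgene expression. A single loxP site, a WPRE that enhances transcript stability and expression, a nef fragment and a second truncated LTR complete the cassette. The cloning sites used for the insert are not recorded. The construct is intended for producing lentivirus to obtain stable, epitope-tagged TARBP2 expression in mammalian cells. It was deposited with a study of RNA-binding proteins and the EIF2AK2-mediated stress response.
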