Features (pLannotate 1.2.2; 25 found; start..end, strand, type, name):
     31..83      -  misc_feature   bom (fragment): basis of mobility region from pBR322
    237..616     +  enhancer       CMV enhancer: human cytomegalovirus immediate early enhancer
    617..816     +  promoter       CMV promoter: human cytomegalovirus (CMV) immediate early promoter
    834..1014    +  LTR            5' LTR (truncated): truncated 5' long terminal repeat (LTR) from HIV-1
   1061..1186    +  misc_feature   HIV-1 Ψ: packaging signal of human immunodeficiency virus type 1
   1170..1508    +  CDS            HIV-1 gag (fragment): gag protein from human immunodeficiency virus 1; gag
   1683..1916    +  misc_feature   RRE: The Rev response element (RRE) of HIV-1 allows for Rev-dependent mRNA export from the nucleus to the cytoplasm.
   2293..2393    +  CDS            Rev (fragment): human immunodeficiency virus 1 (HIV-1) Rev protein; rev; enhances nuclear export of unspliced and incompletely spliced viral mRNAs
   2443..2560    +  misc_feature   cPPT/CTS: central polypurine tract and central termination sequence of HIV-1
   2643..3022    +  enhancer       CMV enhancer: human cytomegalovirus immediate early enhancer
   3024..3223    +  promoter       CMV promoter: human cytomegalovirus (CMV) immediate early promoter
   3252..3270    +  promoter       T7 promoter: promoter for bacteriophage T7 RNA polymerase
   3337..4434    +  CDS            TARBP2: TRBP2_HUMAN - Also known as TRBP. Experimental evidence at protein level: Swiss-Prot protein existence level 1. (Microbial infection) Binds to the HIV-1 TAR RNA which is located in the long terminal repeat (LTR) of HIV-1, and stimulates translation of TAR-containing RNAs (PubMed:2011739, PubMed:11438532, PubMed:12475984). This is achieved in part at least by binding to and inhibiting EIF2AK2/PKR, thereby reducing phosphorylation and inhibition of EIF2S1/eIF-2-alpha (PubMed:11438532). May also promote translation of TAR-containing RNAs independently of EIF2AK2/PKR (PubMed:12475984). Mediates re
   4501..4525    +  CDS            3xFLAG (fragment): three tandem FLAG® epitope tags
   4669..5131    +  misc_feature   IRES: internal ribosome entry site (IRES) of the encephalomyocarditis virus (EMCV)
   5133..5732    +  CDS            PuroR: puromycin N-acetyltransferase; pac from Streptomyces alboniger; confers resistance to puromycin
   5762..5795    +  protein_bind   loxP: Cre-mediated recombination occurs in the 8-bp core sequence (GCATACAT). Cre recombinase
   5828..5851    +  misc_feature   MCS (fragment): pBluescript multiple cloning site
   5851..6439    +  misc_feature   WPRE: woodchuck hepatitis virus posttranscriptional regulatory element
   6440..6459    +  misc_feature   MCS (fragment): pBluescript multiple cloning site
   6461..6961    +  CDS            nef (fragment): NEF_HV1LA - Experimental evidence at protein level: Swiss-Prot protein existence level 1. Extracellular Nef protein targets CD4(+) T-lymphocytes for apoptosis by interacting with CXCR4 surface receptors. From Human immunodeficiency virus type 1 group M subtype B (isolate Lai) (HIV-1).
   6968..7148    +  LTR            5' LTR (truncated): truncated 5' long terminal repeat (LTR) from HIV-1
   7210..7798    -  rep_origin     ori: high-copy-number ColE1/pMB1/pBR322/pUC origin of replication
   7878..8534    -  CDS            cat: CAT_ECOLX - Experimental evidence at protein level: Swiss-Prot protein existence level 1. This enzyme is an effector of chloramphenicol resistance in bacteria. From Escherichia coli. This protein is used as a marker in many commonly used cloning vectors, such as pACYC184.
   8535..8639    -  promoter       AmpR promoter: bla
>Addgene plasmid #106119 | pLenti_C_Myc_DDK_IRES_Puro_TARBP2 | addgene full sequence | sequence record 203458 | Addgene NGS Result
GTCGACGGATCGGGAGATCTCCCGATCCCCTATGGTGCACTCTCAGTACAATCTGCTCTGATGCCGCATA
GTTAAGCCAGTATCTGCTCCCTGCTTGTGTGTTGGAGGTCGCTGAGTAGTGCGCGAGCAAAATTTAAGCT
ACAACAAGGCAAGGCTTGACCGACAATTGCATGAAGAATCTGCTTAGGGTTAGGCGTTTTGCGCTGCTTC
GCGATGTACGGGCCAGATATCGCGTTGACATTGATTATTGACTAGTTATTAATAGTAATCAATTACGGGG
TCATTAGTTCATAGCCCATATATGGAGTTCCGCGTTACATAACTTACGGTAAATGGCCCGCCTGGCTGAC
CGCCCAACGACCCCCGCCCATTGACGTCAATAATGACGTATGTTCCCATAGTAACGCCAATAGGGACTTT
CCATTGACGTCAATGGGTGGAGTATTTACGGTAAACTGCCCACTTGGCAGTACATCAAGTGTATCATATG
CCAAGTACGCCCCCTATTGACGTCAATGACGGTAAATGGCCCGCCTGGCATTATGCCCAGTACATGACCT
TATGGGACTTTCCTACTTGGCAGTACATCTACGTATTAGTCATCGCTATTACCATGGTGATGCGGTTTTG
GCAGTACATCAATGGGCGTGGATAGCGGTTTGACTCACGGGGATTTCCAAGTCTCCACCCCATTGACGTC
AATGGGAGTTTGTTTTGGCACCAAAATCAACGGGACTTTCCAAAATGTCGTAACAACTCCGCCCCATTGA
CGCAAATGGGCGGTAGGCGTGTACGGTGGGAGGTCTATATAAGCAGCGCGTTTTGCCTGTACTGGGTCTC
TCTGGTTAGACCAGATCTGAGCCTGGGAGCTCTCTGGCTAACTAGGGAACCCACTGCTTAAGCCTCAATA
AAGCTTGCCTTGAGTGCTTCAAGTAGTGTGTGCCCGTCTGTTGTGTGACTCTGGTAACTAGAGATCCCTC
AGACCCTTTTAGTCAGTGTGGAAAATCTCTAGCAGTGGCGCCCGAACAGGGACTTGAAAGCGAAAGGGAA
ACCAGAGGAGCTCTCTCGACGCAGGACTCGGCTTGCTGAAGCGCGCACGGCAAGAGGCGAGGGGCGGCGA
CTGGTGAGTACGCCAAAAATTTTGACTAGCGGAGGCTAGAAGGAGAGAGATGGGTGCGAGAGCGTCAGTA
TTAAGCGGGGGAGAATTAGATCGCGATGGGAAAAAATTCGGTTAAGGCCAGGGGGAAAGAAAAAATATAA
ATTAAAACATATAGTATGGGCAAGCAGGGAGCTAGAACGATTCGCAGTTAATCCTGGCCTGTTAGAAACA
TCAGAAGGCTGTAGACAAATACTGGGACAGCTACAACCATCCCTTCAGACAGGATCAGAAGAACTTAGAT
CATTATATAATACAGTAGCAACCCTCTATTGTGTGCATCAAAGGATAGAGATAAAAGACACCAAGGAAGC
TTTAGACAAGATAGAGGAAGAGCAAAACAAAAGTAAGACCACCGCACAGCAAGCGGCCGGCCGCTGATCT
TCAGACCTGGAGGAGGAGATATGAGGGACAATTGGAGAAGTGAATTATATAAATATAAAGTAGTAAAAAT
TGAACCATTAGGAGTAGCACCCACCAAGGCAAAGAGAAGAGTGGTGCAGAGAGAAAAAAGAGCAGTGGGA
ATAGGAGCTTTGTTCCTTGGGTTCTTGGGAGCAGCAGGAAGCACTATGGGCGCAGCGTCAATGACGCTGA
CGGTACAGGCCAGACAATTATTGTCTGGTATAGTGCAGCAGCAGAACAATTTGCTGAGGGCTATTGAGGC
GCAACAGCATCTGTTGCAACTCACAGTCTGGGGCATCAAGCAGCTCCAGGCAAGAATCCTGGCTGTGGAA
AGATACCTAAAGGATCAACAGCTCCTGGGGATTTGGGGTTGCTCTGGAAAACTCATTTGCACCACTGCTG
TGCCTTGGAATGCTAGTTGGAGTAATAAATCTCTGGAACAGATTTGGAATCACACGACCTGGATGGAGTG
GGACAGAGAAATTAACAATTACACAAGCTTAATACACTCCTTAATTGAAGAATCGCAAAACCAGCAAGAA
AAGAATGAACAAGAATTATTGGAATTAGATAAATGGGCAAGTTTGTGGAATTGGTTTAACATAACAAATT
GGCTGTGGTATATAAAATTATTCATAATGATAGTAGGAGGCTTGGTAGGTTTAAGAATAGTTTTTGCTGT
ACTTTCTATAGTGAATAGAGTTAGGCAGGGATATTCACCATTATCGTTTCAGACCCACCTCCCAACCCCG
AGGGGACCCGACAGGCCCGAAGGAATAGAAGAAGAAGGTGGAGAGAGAGACAGAGACAGATCCATTCGAT
TAGTGAACGGATCGGCACTGCGTGCGCCAATTCTGCAGACAAATGGCAGTATTCATCCACAATTTTAAAA
GAAAAGGGGGGATTGGGGGGTACAGTGCAGGGGAAAGAATAGTAGACATAATAGCAACAGACATACAAAC
TAAAGAATTACAAAAACAAATTACAAAAATTCAAAATTTTCGGGTTTATTACAGGGACAGCAGAGATCCA
GTTTGGTTAGTACCGGGCCCGCTCTAGACATGTCCAATATGACCGCCATGTTGACATTGATTATTGACTA
GTTATTAATAGTAATCAATTACGGGGTCATTAGTTCATAGCCCATATATGGAGTTCCGCGTTACATAACT
TACGGTAAATGGCCCGCCTGGCTGACCGCCCAACGACCCCCGCCCATTGACGTCAATAATGACGTATGTT
CCCATAGTAACGCCAATAGGGACTTTCCATTGACGTCAATGGGTGGAGTATTTACGGTAAACTGCCCACT
TGGCAGTACATCAAGTGTATCATATGCCAAGTCCGCCCCCTATTGACGTCAATGACGGTAAATGGCCCGC
CTGGCATTATGCCCAGTACATGACCTTACGGGACTTTCCTACTTGGCAGTACATCTACGTATTAGTCATC
GCTATTACCATGGTGATGCGGTTTTGGCAGTACACCAATGGGCGTGGATAGCGGTTTGACTCACGGGGAT
TTCCAAGTCTCCACCCCATTGACGTCAATGGGAGTTTGTTTTGGCACCAAAATCAACGGGACTTTCCAAA
ATGTCGTAATAACCCCGCCCCGTTGACGCAAATGGGCGGTAGGCGTGTACGGTGGGAGGTCTATATAAGC
AGAGCTCGTTTAGTGAACCGTCAGAATTTTGTAATACGACTCACTATAGGGCGGCCGGGAATTCGTCGAC
TGGATCCGGTACCGAGGAGATCTGCCGCCGCGATCGCCGGCGCGCCATGAGTGAAGAGGAGCAAGGCTCC
GGCACTACCACGGGCTGCGGGCTGCCTAGTATAGAGCAAATGCTGGCCGCCAACCCAGGCAAGACCCCGA
TCAGCCTTCTGCAGGAGTATGGGACCAGAATAGGGAAGACGCCTGTGTACGACCTTCTCAAAGCCGAGGG
CCAAGCCCACCAGCCTAATTTCACCTTCCGGGTCACCGTTGGCGACACCAGCTGCACTGGTCAGGGCCCC
AGCAAGAAGGCAGCCAAGCACAAGGCAGCTGAGGTGGCCCTCAAACACCTCAAAGGGGGGAGCATGCTGG
AGCCGGCCCTGGAGGACAGCAGTTCTTTTTCTCCCCTAGACTCTTCACTGCCTGAGGACATTCCGGTTTT
TACTGCTGCAGCAGCTGCTACCCCAGTTCCATCTGTAGTCCTAACCAGGAGCCCCCCCATGGAACTGCAG
CCCCCTGTCTCCCCTCAGCAGTCTGAGTGCAACCCCGTTGGTGCTCTGCAGGAGCTGGTGGTGCAGAAAG
GCTGGCGGTTGCCGGAGTACACAGTGACCCAGGAGTCTGGGCCAGCCCACCGCAAAGAATTCACCATGAC
CTGTCGAGTGGAGCGTTTCATTGAGATTGGGAGTGGCACTTCCAAAAAATTGGCAAAGCGGAATGCGGCG
GCCAAAATGCTGCTTCGAGTGCACACGGTGCCTCTGGATGCCCGGGATGGCAATGAGGTGGAGCCTGATG
ATGACCACTTCTCCATTGGTGTGGGCTCCCGCCTGGATGGTCTTCGAAACCGGGGCCCAGGTTGCACCTG
GGATTCTCTACGAAATTCAGTAGGAGAGAAGATCCTGTCCCTCCGCAGTTGCTCCCTGGGCTCCCTGGGT
GCCCTGGGCCCTGCCTGCTGCCGTGTCCTCAGTGAGCTCTCTGAGGAGCAGGCCTTTCACGTCAGCTACC
TGGATATTGAGGAGCTGAGCCTGAGTGGACTCTGCCAGTGCCTGGTGGAACTGTCCACCCAGCCGGCCAC
TGTGTGTCATGGCTCTGCAACCACCAGGGAGGCAGCCCGTGGTGAGGCTGCCCGCCGTGCCCTGCAGTAC
CTCAAGATCATGGCAGGCAGCAAGACGCGTACGCGGCCGCTCGAGCAGAAACTCATCTCAGAAGAGGATC
TGGCAGCAAATGATATCCTGGATTACAAGGATGACGACGATAAGGTTTAAACCTAGGCGTAGCGGCCGCA
AATTCCGCCCCTCTCCCTCCCCCCCCCCTAACGTTACTGGCCGAAGCCGCTTGGAATAAGGCCGGTGTGC
GTTTGTCTATATGTTATTTTCCACCATATTGCCGTCTTTTGGCAATGTGAGGGCCCGGAAACCTGGCCCT
GTCTTCTTGACGAGCATTCCTAGGGGTCTTTCCCCTCTCGCCAAAGGAATGCAAGGTCTGTTGAATGTCG
TGAAGGAAGCAGTTCCTCTGGAAGCTTCTTGAAGACAAACAACGTCTGTAGCGACCCTTTGCAGGCAGCG
GAACCCCCCACCTGGCGACAGGTGCCTCTGCGGCCAAAAGCCACGTGTATAAGATACACCTGCAAAGGCG
GCACAACCCCAGTGCCACGTTGTGAGTTGGATAGTTGTGGAAAGAGTCAAATGGCTCTCCTCAAGCGTAT
TCAACAAGGGGCTGAAGGATGCCCAGAAGGTACCCCATTGTATGGGATCTGATCTGGGGCCTCGGTGCAC
ATGCTTTACATGTGTTTAGTCGAGGTTAAAAAAACGTCTAGGCCCCCCGAACCACGGGGACGTGGTTTTC
CTTTGAAAAACACGATGATAATATGACCGAGTACAAGCCCACGGTGCGCCTCGCCACCCGCGACGACGTC
CCCCGGGCAGTACGCACCCTCGCCGCCGCGTTCGCCGACTACCCCGCCACGCGCCACACCGTCGATCCAG
ACCGCCACATCGAGCGGGTCACCGAGCTGCAAGAACTCTTCCTCACGCGCGTCGGGCTCGACATCGGCAA
GGTGTGGGTCGCGGACGACGGCGCCGCGGTGGCGGTCTGGACCACGCCGGAGAGCGTCGAAGCGGGGGCG
GTGTTCGCCGAGATCGGCCCGCGCATGGCCGAGTTGAGCGGTTCCCGGCTGGCCGCGCAGCAACAGATGG
AAGGCCTCCTGGCGCCGCACCGGCCCAAGGAGCCCGCGTGGTTCCTGGCCACCGTCGGCGTCTCGCCCGA
CCACCAGGGCAAGGGTCTGGGCAGCGCCGTCGTGCTCCCCGGAGTGGAGGCGGCCGAGCGCGCCGGGGTG
CCCGCCTTCCTGGAGACCTCCGCGCCCCGCAACCTCCCCTTCTACGAGCGGCTCGGCTTCACCGTCACCG
CCGACGTCGAGGTGCCCGAAGGACCGCGCACCTGGTGCATGACCCGCAAGCCCGGTGCCTGATGTACAAG
TAGGATTCGTCGAGGGACCTAATAACTTCGTATAGCATACATTATACGAAGTTATACATGTTTAAGGGTT
CCGGTTCCACTAGGTACAATTCGATATCAAGCTTATCGATAATCAACCTCTGGATTACAAAATTTGTGAA
AGATTGACTGGTATTCTTAACTATGTTGCTCCTTTTACGCTATGTGGATACGCTGCTTTAATGCCTTTGT
ATCATGCTATTGCTTCCCGTATGGCTTTCATTTTCTCCTCCTTGTATAAATCCTGGTTGCTGTCTCTTTA
TGAGGAGTTGTGGCCCGTTGTCAGGCAACGTGGCGTGGTGTGCACTGTGTTTGCTGACGCAACCCCCACT
GGTTGGGGCATTGCCACCACCTGTCAGCTCCTTTCCGGGACTTTCGCTTTCCCCCTCCCTATTGCCACGG
CGGAACTCATCGCCGCCTGCCTTGCCCGCTGCTGGACAGGGGCTCGGCTGTTGGGCACTGACAATTCCGT
GGTGTTGTCGGGGAAATCATCGTCCTTTCCTTGGCTGCTCGCCTGTGTTGCCACCTGGATTCTGCGCGGG
ACGTCCTTCTGCTACGTCCCTTCGGCCCTCAATCCAGCGGACCTTCCTTCCCGCGGCCTGCTGCCGGCTC
TGCGGCCTCTTCCGCGTCTTCGCCTTCGCCCTCAGACGAGTCGGATCTCCCTTTGGGCCGCCTCCCCGCA
TCGATACCGTCGACCTCGATCGAGACCTAGAAAAACATGGAGCAATCACAAGTAGCAATACAGCAGCTAC
CAATGCTGATTGTGCCTGGCTAGAAGCACAAGAGGAGGAGGAGGTGGGTTTTCCAGTCACACCTCAGGTA
CCTTTAAGACCAATGACTTACAAGGCAGCTGTAGATCTTAGCCACTTTTTAAAAGAAAAGGGGGGACTGG
AAGGGCTAATTCACTCCCAACGAAGACAAGATATCCTTGATCTGTGGATCTACCACACACAAGGCTACTT
CCCTGATTGGCAGAACTACACACCAGGGCCAGGGATCAGATATCCACTGACCTTTGGATGGTGCTACAAG
CTAGTACCAGTTGAGCAAGAGAAGGTAGAAGAAGCCAATGAAGGAGAGAACACCCGCTTGTTACACCCTG
TGAGCCTGCATGGGATGGATGACCCGGAGAGAGAAGTATTAGAGTGGAGGTTTGACAGCCGCCTAGCATT
TCATCACATGGCCCGAGAGCTGCATCCGGACTGTACTGGGTCTCTCTGGTTAGACCAGATCTGAGCCTGG
GAGCTCTCTGGCTAACTAGGGAACCCACTGCTTAAGCCTCAATAAAGCTTGCCTTGAGTGCTTCAAGTAG
TGTGTGCCCGTCTGTTGTGTGACTCTGGTAACTAGAGATCCCTCAGACCCTTTTAGTCAGTGTGGAAAAT
CTCTAGCAGCATGTGAGCAAAAGGCCAGCAAAAGGCCAGGAACCGTAAAAAGGCCGCGTTGCTGGCGTTT
TTCCATAGGCTCCGCCCCCCTGACGAGCATCACAAAAATCGACGCTCAAGTCAGAGGTGGCGAAACCCGA
CAGGACTATAAAGATACCAGGCGTTTCCCCCTGGAAGCTCCCTCGTGCGCTCTCCTGTTCCGACCCTGCC
GCTTACCGGATACCTGTCCGCCTTTCTCCCTTCGGGAAGCGTGGCGCTTTCTCATAGCTCACGCTGTAGG
TATCTCAGTTCGGTGTAGGTCGTTCGCTCCAAGCTGGGCTGTGTGCACGAACCCCCCGTTCAGCCCGACC
GCTGCGCCTTATCCGGTAACTATCGTCTTGAGTCCAACCCGGTAAGACACGACTTATCGCCACTGGCAGC
AGCCACTGGTAACAGGATTAGCAGAGCGAGGTATGTAGGCGGTGCTACAGAGTTCTTGAAGTGGTGGCCT
AACTACGGCTACACTAGAAGAACAGTATTTGGTATCTGCGCTCTGCTGAAGCCAGTTACCTTCGGAAAAA
GAGTTGGTAGCTCTTGATCCGGCAAACAAACCACCGCTGGTAGCGGTGGTTTTTTTGTTTGCAAGCAGCA
GATTACGCGCAGAAAAAAAGGATCTCAAGAAGATCCTTTGATCTTTTCTACGGGGTCTGACGCTCAGTGG
AACGAAAACTCACGTTAAGGGATTTTGGTCATGATTACGCCCCGCCCTGCCACTCATCGCAGTACTGTTG
TAATTCATTAAGCATTCTGCCGACATGGAAGCCATCACAAACGGCATGATGAACCTGAATCGCCAGCGGC
ATCAGCACCTTGTCGCCTTGCGTATAATATTTGCCCATGGTGAAAACGGGGGCGAAGAAGTTGTCCATAT
TGGCCACGTTTAAATCAAAACTGGTGAAACTCACCCAGGGATTGGCTGAGACGAAAAACATATTCTCAAT
AAACCCTTTAGGGAAATAGGCCAGGTTTTCACCGTAACACGCCACATCTTGCGAATATATGTGTAGAAAC
TGCCGGAAATCGTCGTGGTATTCACTCCAGAGCGATGAAAACGTTTCAGTTTGCTCATGGAAAACGGTGT
AACAAGGGTGAACACTATCCCATATCACCAGCTCACCGTCTTTCATTGCCATACGGAACTCCGGATGAGC
ATTCATCAGGCGGGCAAGAATGTGAATAAAGGCCGGATAAAACTTGTGCTTATTTTTCTTTACGGTCTTT
AAAAAGGCCGTAATATCCAGCTGAACGGTCTGGTTATAGGTACATTGAGCAACTGACTGAAATGCCTCAA
AATGTTCTTTACGATGCCATTGGGATATATCAACGGTGGTATATCCAGTGATTTTTTTCTCCATACTCTT
CCTTTTTCAATATTATTGAAGCATTTATCAGGGTTATTGTCTCATGAGCGGATACATATTTGAATGTATT
TAGAAAAATAAACAAATAGGGGTTCCGCGCACATTTCCCCGAAAAGTGCCACCTGAC
